Addgene plasmid #141185: pCEP4-myc-ACE2
Purpose: Mammalian expression plasmid for human ACE2 with an N-terminal (extracellular) c-myc tag
Depositing lab: Erik Procko. Depositing organization: University of Illinois at Urbana-Champaign. Publication: Engineering human ACE2 to optimize binding to the spike protein of SARS coronavirus 2. Chan KK, Dorosky D, Sharma P, Abbasi SA, Dye JM, Kranz DM, Herbert AS, Procko E. Science. 2020 Sep 4;369(6508):1261-1265. doi: 10.1126/science.abc0870. Epub 2020 Aug 4. PubMed 32753553.
Backbone
  Vector backbone: pCEP4
  Backbone manufacturer: Invitrogen
  Backbone size w/o insert (bp): 10381
  Total vector size (bp): 12862
  Vector type: Mammalian Expression
  Selectable markers: Hygromycin
Growth in bacteria
  Bacterial resistance: Ampicillin, 100 μg/mL
  Growth temperature: 37°C
  Growth strain: DH5alpha
  Copy number: High Copy
Gene/Insert
  Gene/Insert name: Angiotensin-converting enzyme 2 (alt names: ACE2; peptidyl-dipeptidase A)
  Species: H. sapiens (human)
  Insert size (bp): 2481
  GenBank ID: NM_021804.1
  Entrez Gene: ACE2 (a.k.a. ACEH)
  Promoter: CMV
  Tag / fusion protein: Signal peptide from influenza HA (N terminal on insert); Extracellular c-myc epitope tag (N terminal on insert)
  Cloning method: Restriction Enzyme; 5′ cloning site NheI (not destroyed); 3′ cloning site XhoI (not destroyed)
  Sequencing primers: 5′ CMV-fwd; 3′ EBV-rev
Terms and licenses: Academic/Nonprofit Terms; Industry Terms: Not Available to Industry
Depositor comments: Please visit https://www.biorxiv.org/content/10.1101/2020.03.16.994236v1 for BioRxiv preprint.
How to cite: pCEP4-myc-ACE2 was a gift from Erik Procko (Addgene plasmid # 141185 ; http://n2t.net/addgene:141185 ; RRID:Addgene_141185)
