[The description below was written by a language model from this plasmid's Addgene catalogue record, the feature table of its GenBank file and pLannotate feature annotations shown in this document.]
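Description:
pCEP4-myc-ACE2 is a mammalian expression plasmid built on the Invitrogen pCEP4 episomal backbone and carrying human angiotensin-converting enzyme 2 (ACE2). In bacteria it is propagated through a high-copy ColE1/pUC-type origin with ampicillin selection (AmpR, β-lactamase). In mammalian cells it carries the Epstein-Barr virus oriP origin together with the EBNA1 coding sequence, a pairing that allows the plasmid to be maintained as a replicating episome in permissive primate cells. A hygromycin B phosphotransferase cassette, driven by an HSV thymidine kinase promoter and ended by the TK polyadenylation signal, provides selection. Several short herpesvirus, tet, rop and β-lactamase fragments in the annotation appear to be backbone remnants rather than functional parts.

The ACE2 open reading frame was cloned between NheI and XhoI sites, downstream of the CMV immediate-early enhancer and promoter, and is followed by an SV40 polyadenylation signal. According to the catalogue entry, an influenza haemagglutinin signal peptide precedes a c-myc epitope tag at the N-terminus. After signal peptide cleavage, the tag should therefore sit on the extracellular face of the membrane-anchored receptor, where it can be detected on intact cells to report surface expression. The full-sequence annotation does not call out the signal peptide or tag separately, but the partial 961 bp GenBank record annotates the Myc epitope just downstream of a CMV forward primer site.

The depositor's full sequence is 12,640 nt, somewhat shorter than the catalogued total of 12,862 bp. The associated publication concerns engineering ACE2 for improved binding to the SARS-CoV-2 spike protein, which suggests use in cell-surface expression and spike-binding studies.
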