Features (pLannotate 1.2.2; 22 found; start..end, strand, type, name):
    109..2469    +  CDS            ACE2: ACE2_HUMAN - Experimental evidence at protein level: Swiss-Prot protein existence level 1. [Isoform 2]: (Microbial infection) Non-functional as a receptor for human coronavirus SARS-CoV-2. From Homo sapiens (Human).
   2495..2629    -  polyA_signal   SV40 poly(A) signal: SV40 polyadenylation signal
   2652..2735    -  CDS            large T antigen (fragment): large T antigen from SV40 (simian virus 40)
   2738..2778    +  CDS            rop (fragment): Rop protein, which maintains plasmids at low copy number; rop
   2890..2908    -  misc_feature   MCS (fragment): pUC18/19 multiple cloning site
   3354..5143    -  rep_origin     oriP: Epstein-Barr virus oriP replication origin (Yates et al., 2000)
   5144..5362    -  CDS            gL (fragment): GL_EBVB9 - Experimental evidence at protein level: Swiss-Prot protein existence level 1. The heterodimer glycoprotein H-glycoprotein L is required for the fusion of viral and plasma membranes leading to virus entry into the host cell. Acts as a functional inhibitor of gH and maintains gH in an inhibited form. Upon binding to host integrins, gL dissociates from gH leading to activation of the viral fusion glycoproteins gB and gH. Fusion of EBV with B-lymphocytes requires the additional receptor- binding protein gp42, which forms a complex with gH/gL. The heterodimer gH/gL targets also host EPHA
   5445..7370    -  CDS            EBNA1: Epstein-Barr nuclear antigen 1, also known as EBNA-1 crucial for latent viral infection, and for episomal amplification of vectors containing the oriP origin (Okita et al., 2013)
   7408..7752    -  CDS            BRRF2_EBVB9 (fragment): Protein inferred from homology: Swiss-Prot protein existence level 3. From Epstein-Barr virus (strain B95-8) (HHV-4) (Human herpesvirus 4).
   7755..7778    -  promoter       tet promoter (fragment): E. coli promoter for tetracycline efflux protein gene
   7891..7995    +  promoter       AmpR promoter: bla
   7996..8856    +  CDS            AmpR: β-lactamase; bla; confers resistance to ampicillin, carbenicillin, and related antibiotics
   9027..9615    +  rep_origin     ori: high-copy-number ColE1/pMB1/pBR322/pUC origin of replication
   9661..9819    -  CDS            TcR (fragment): tetracycline efflux protein; tet; confers resistance to tetracycline
   9940..10140   -  CDS            MDV035 (fragment): UL24_GAHVM - Protein inferred from homology: Swiss-Prot protein existence level 3. May play a role in the dispersal of host nucleolin from the nucleolus throughout the nucleus leading to a decrease in ribosome biogenesis. From Gallid herpesvirus 2 (strain Chicken/Md5/ATCC VR-987) (GaHV-2) (Marek's disease herpesvirus type 1).
  10129..10191   +  promoter       Mini-TK promoter: minimal herpes simplex virus (HSV) thymidine kinase promoter
  10234..11271   +  CDS            HygR: hygromycin B phosphotransferase confers resistance to hygromycin
  11313..11361   +  polyA_signal   HSV TK poly(A) signal: herpes simplex virus thymidine kinase polyadenylation signal (Cole and Stacy, 1985)
  11561..11785   +  CDS            gH (fragment): GH_HHV11 - Experimental evidence at protein level: Swiss-Prot protein existence level 1. The heterodimer glycoprotein H-glycoprotein L is required for the fusion of viral and plasma membranes leading to virus entry into the host cell. Following initial binding to host receptor, membrane fusion is mediated by the fusion machinery composed of gB and the heterodimer gH/gL. May also be involved in the fusion between the virion envelope and the outer nuclear membrane during virion morphogenesis. From Human herpesvirus 1 (strain 17) (HHV-1) (Human herpes simplex virus 1).
  11816..11841   -  CDS            bla(M) (fragment): β-lactamase lacking the signal sequence; bla(M); allows cytosolic expression of β-lactamase
  12015..12394   +  enhancer       CMV enhancer: human cytomegalovirus immediate early enhancer
  12396..12595   +  promoter       CMV promoter: human cytomegalovirus (CMV) immediate early promoter
>Addgene plasmid #141185 | pCEP4-myc-ACE2 | depositor full sequence | sequence record 274835 | pCEP4-myc-ACE2 sequence 12640 bps
GCTAGCGCCACCATGAAGACCATCATCGCCCTGAGCTACATCTTCTGCCTGGTGTTCGCCGAGCAAAAGC
TGATCTCAGAGGAGGACCTGGGCAGCCCTGGCGGTGCCTCCACCATTGAGGAACAGGCCAAGACATTTTT
GGACAAGTTTAACCACGAAGCCGAAGACCTGTTCTATCAAAGTTCACTTGCTTCTTGGAATTATAACACC
AATATTACTGAAGAGAATGTCCAAAACATGAATAATGCTGGGGACAAATGGTCTGCCTTTTTAAAGGAAC
AGTCCACACTTGCCCAAATGTATCCACTACAAGAAATTCAGAATCTCACAGTCAAGCTTCAGCTGCAGGC
TCTTCAGCAAAATGGGTCTTCAGTGCTCTCAGAAGACAAGAGCAAACGGTTGAACACAATTCTAAATACA
ATGAGCACCATCTACAGTACTGGAAAAGTTTGTAACCCAGATAATCCACAAGAATGCTTATTACTTGAAC
CAGGTTTGAATGAAATAATGGCAAACAGTTTAGACTACAATGAGAGGCTCTGGGCTTGGGAAAGCTGGAG
ATCTGAGGTCGGCAAGCAGCTGAGGCCATTATATGAAGAGTATGTGGTCTTGAAAAATGAGATGGCAAGA
GCAAATCATTATGAGGACTATGGGGATTATTGGAGAGGAGACTATGAAGTAAATGGGGTAGATGGCTATG
ACTACAGCCGCGGCCAGTTGATTGAAGATGTGGAACATACCTTTGAAGAGATTAAACCATTATATGAACA
TCTTCATGCCTATGTGAGGGCAAAGTTGATGAATGCCTATCCTTCCTATATCAGTCCAATTGGATGCCTC
CCTGCTCATTTGCTTGGTGATATGTGGGGTAGATTTTGGACAAATCTGTACTCTTTGACAGTTCCCTTTG
GACAGAAACCAAACATAGATGTTACTGATGCAATGGTGGACCAGGCCTGGGATGCACAGAGAATATTCAA
GGAGGCCGAGAAGTTCTTTGTATCTGTTGGTCTTCCTAATATGACTCAAGGATTCTGGGAAAATTCCATG
CTAACGGACCCAGGAAATGTTCAGAAAGCAGTCTGCCATCCCACAGCTTGGGACCTGGGGAAGGGCGACT
TCAGGATCCTTATGTGCACAAAGGTGACAATGGACGACTTCCTGACAGCTCATCATGAGATGGGGCATAT
CCAGTATGATATGGCATATGCTGCACAACCTTTTCTGCTAAGAAATGGAGCTAATGAAGGATTCCATGAA
GCTGTTGGGGAAATCATGTCACTTTCTGCAGCCACACCTAAGCATTTAAAATCCATTGGTCTTCTGTCAC
CCGATTTTCAAGAAGACAATGAAACAGAAATAAACTTCCTGCTCAAACAAGCACTCACGATTGTTGGGAC
TCTGCCATTTACTTACATGTTAGAGAAGTGGAGGTGGATGGTCTTTAAAGGGGAAATTCCCAAAGACCAG
TGGATGAAAAAGTGGTGGGAGATGAAGCGAGAGATAGTTGGGGTGGTGGAACCTGTGCCCCATGATGAAA
CATACTGTGACCCCGCATCTCTGTTCCATGTTTCTAATGATTACTCATTCATTCGATATTACACAAGGAC
CCTTTACCAATTCCAGTTTCAAGAAGCACTTTGTCAAGCAGCTAAACATGAAGGCCCTCTGCACAAATGT
GACATCTCAAACTCTACAGAAGCTGGACAGAAACTGTTCAATATGCTGAGGCTTGGAAAATCAGAACCCT
GGACCCTAGCATTGGAAAATGTTGTAGGAGCAAAGAACATGAATGTAAGGCCACTGCTCAACTACTTTGA
GCCCTTATTTACCTGGCTGAAAGACCAGAACAAGAATTCTTTTGTGGGATGGAGTACCGACTGGAGTCCA
TATGCAGACCAAAGCATCAAAGTGAGGATAAGCCTAAAATCAGCTCTTGGAGATAAAGCATATGAATGGA
ACGACAATGAAATGTACCTGTTCCGATCATCTGTTGCATATGCTATGAGGCAGTACTTTTTAAAAGTAAA
AAATCAGATGATTCTTTTTGGGGAGGAGGATGTGCGAGTGGCTAATTTGAAACCAAGAATCTCCTTTAAT
TTCTTTGTCACTGCACCTAAAAATGTGTCTGATATCATTCCTAGAACTGAAGTTGAAAAGGCCATCAGGA
TGTCCCGGAGCCGTATCAATGATGCTTTCCGTCTGAATGACAACAGCCTAGAGTTTCTGGGGATACAGCC
AACACTTGGACCTCCTAACCAGCCCCCTGTTTCCATATGGCTGATTGTTTTTGGAGTTGTGATGGGAGTG
ATAGTGGTTGGCATTGTCATCCTGATCTTCACTGGGATCAGAGATCGGAAGAAGAAAAATAAAGCAAGAA
GTGGAGAAAATCCTTATGCCTCCATCGATATTAGCAAAGGAGAAAATAATCCAGGATTCCAAAACACTGA
TGATGTTCAGACCTCCTTTTAGTAACTCGAGGCCGGCAAGGCCGGATCCAGACATGATAAGATACATTGA
TGAGTTTGGACAAACCACAACTAGAATGCAGTGAAAAAAATGCTTTATTTGTGAAATTTGTGATGCTATT
GCTTTATTTGTAACCATTATAAGCTGCAATAAACAAGTTAACAACAACAATTGCATTCATTTTATGTTTC
AGGTTCAGGGGGAGGTGTGGGAGGTTTTTTAAAGCAAGTAAAACCTCTACAAATGTGGTATGGCTGATTA
TGATCCGGCTGCCTCGCGCGTTTCGGTGATGACGGTGAAAACCTCTGACACATGCAGCTCCCGGAGACGG
TCACAGCTTGTCTGTAAGCGGATGCCGGGAGCAGACAAGCCCGTCAGGGCGCGTCAGCGGGTGTTGGCGG
GTGTCGGGGCGCAGCCATGAGGTCGACTCTAGAGGATCGATCCCCGCCCCGGACGAACTAAACCTGACTA
CGACATCTCTGCCCCTTCTTCGCGGGGCAGTGCATGTAATCCCTTCAGTTGGTTGGTACAACTTGCCAAC
TGGGCCCTGTTCCACATGTGACACGGGGGGGGACCAAACACAAAGGGGTTCTCTGACTGTAGTTGACATC
CTTATAAATGGATGTGCACATTTGCCAACACTGAGTGGCTTTCATCCTGGAGCAGACTTTGCAGTCTGTG
GACTGCAACACAACATTGCCTTTATGTGTAACTCTTGGCTGAAGCTCTTACACCAATGCTGGGGGACATG
TACCTCCCAGGGGCCCAGGAAGACTACGGGAGGCTACACCAACGTCAATCAGAGGGGCCTGTGTAGCTAC
CGATAAGCGGACCCTCAAGAGGGCATTAGCAATAGTGTTTATAAGGCCCCCTTGTTAACCCTAAACGGGT
AGCATATGCTTCCCGGGTAGTAGTATATACTATCCAGACTAACCCTAATTCAATAGCATATGTTACCCAA
CGGGAAGCATATGCTATCGAATTAGGGTTAGTAAAAGGGTCCTAAGGAACAGCGATATCTCCCACCCCAT
GAGCTGTCACGGTTTTATTTACATGGGGTCAGGATTCCACGAGGGTAGTGAACCATTTTAGTCACAAGGG
CAGTGGCTGAAGATCAAGGAGCGGGCAGTGAACTCTCCTGAATCTTCGCCTGCTTCTTCATTCTCCTTCG
TTTAGCTAATAGAATAACTGCTGAGTTGTGAACAGTAAGGTGTATGTGAGGTGCTCGAAAACAAGGTTTC
AGGTGACGCCCCCAGAATAAAATTTGGACGGGGGGTTCAGTGGTGGCATTGTGCTATGACACCAATATAA
CCCTCACAAACCCCTTGGGCAATAAATACTAGTGTAGGAATGAAACATTCTGAATATCTTTAACAATAGA
AATCCATGGGGTGGGGACAAGCCGTAAAGACTGGATGTCCATCTCACACGAATTTATGGCTATGGGCAAC
ACATAATCCTAGTGCAATATGATACTGGGGTTATTAAGATGTGTCCCAGGCAGGGACCAAGACAGGTGAA
CCATGTTGTTACACTCTATTTGTAACAAGGGGAAAGAGAGTGGACGCCGACAGCAGCGGACTCCACTGGT
TGTCTCTAACACCCCCGAAAATTAAACGGGGCTCCACGCCAATGGGGCCCATAAACAAAGACAAGTGGCC
ACTCTTTTTTTTGAAATTGTGGAGTGGGGGCACGCGTCAGCCCCCACACGCCGCCCTGCGGTTTTGGACT
GTAAAATAAGGGTGTAATAACTTGGCTGATTGTAACCCCGCTAACCACTGCGGTCAAACCACTTGCCCAC
AAAACCACTAATGGCACCCCGGGGAATACCTGCATAAGTAGGTGGGCGGGCCAAGATAGGGGCGCGATTG
CTGCGATCTGGAGGACAAATTACACACACTTGCGCCTGAGCGCCAAGCACAGGGTTGTTGGTCCTCATAT
TCACGAGGTCGCTGAGAGCACGGTGGGCTAATGTTGCCATGGGTAGCATATACTACCCAAATATCTGGAT
AGCATATGCTATCCTAATCTATATCTGGGTAGCATAGGCTATCCTAATCTATATCTGGGTAGCATATGCT
ATCCTAATCTATATCTGGGTAGTATATGCTATCCTAATTTATATCTGGGTAGCATAGGCTATCCTAATCT
ATATCTGGGTAGCATATGCTATCCTAATCTATATCTGGGTAGTATATGCTATCCTAATCTGTATCCGGGT
AGCATATGCTATCCTAATAGAGATTAGGGTAGTATATGCTATCCTAATTTATATCTGGGTAGCATATACT
ACCCAAATATCTGGATAGCATATGCTATCCTAATCTATATCTGGGTAGCATATGCTATCCTAATCTATAT
CTGGGTAGCATAGGCTATCCTAATCTATATCTGGGTAGCATATGCTATCCTAATCTATATCTGGGTAGTA
TATGCTATCCTAATTTATATCTGGGTAGCATAGGCTATCCTAATCTATATCTGGGTAGCATATGCTATCC
TAATCTATATCTGGGTAGTATATGCTATCCTAATCTGTATCCGGGTAGCATATGCTATCCTCATGCATAT
ACAGTCAGCATATGATACCCAGTAGTAGAGTGGGAGTGCTATCCTTTGCATATGCCGCCACCTCCCAAGG
GGGCGTGAATTTTCGCTGCTTGTCCTTTTCCTGCTGGTTGCTCCCATTCTTAGGTGAATTTAAGGAGGCC
AGGCTAAAGCCGTCGCATGTCTGATTGCTCACCAGGTAAATGTCGCTAATGTTTTCCAACGCGAGAAGGT
GTTGAGCGCGGAGCTGAGTGACGTGACAACATGGGTATGCCCAATTGCCCCATGTTGGGAGGACGAAAAT
GGTGACAAGACAGATGGCCAGAAATACACCAACAGCACGCATGATGTCTACTGGGGATTTATTCTTTAGT
GCGGGGGAATACACGGCTTTTAATACGATTGAGGGCGTCTCCTAACAAGTTACATCACTCCTGCCCTTCC
TCACCCTCATCTCCATCACCTCCTTCATCTCCGTCATCTCCGTCATCACCCTCCGCGGCAGCCCCTTCCA
CCATAGGTGGAAACCAGGGAGGCAAATCTACTCCATCGTCAAAGCTGCACACAGTCACCCTGATATTGCA
GGTAGGAGCGGGCTTTGTCATAACAAGGTCCTTAATCGCATCCTTCAAAACCTCAGCAAATATATGAGTT
TGTAAAAAGACCATGAAATAACAGACAATGGACTCCCTTAGCGGGCCAGGTTGTGGGCCGGGTCCAGGGG
CCATTCCAAAGGGGAGACGACTCAATGGTGTAAGACGACATTGTGGAATAGCAAGGGCAGTTCCTCGCCT
TAGGTTGTAAAGGGAGGTCTTACTACCTCCATATACGAACACACCGGCGACCCAAGTTCCTTCGTCGGTA
GTCCTTTCTACGTGACTCCTAGCCAGGAGAGCTCTTAAACCTTCTGCAATGTTCTCAAATTTCGGGTTGG
AACCTCCTTGACCACGATGCTTTCCAAACCACCCTCCTTTTTTGCGCCTGCCTCCATCACCCTGACCCCG
GGGTCCAGTGCTTGGGCCTTCTCCTGGGTCATCTGCGGGGCCCTGCTCTATCGCTCCCGGGGGCACGTCA
GGCTCACCATCTGGGCCACCTTCTTGGTGGTATTCAAAATAATCGGCTTCCCCTACAGGGTGGAAAAATG
GCCTTCTACCTGGAGGGGGCCTGCGCGGTGGAGACCCGGATGATGATGACTGACTACTGGGACTCCTGGG
CCTCTTTTCTCCACGTCCACGACCTCTCCCCCTGGCTCTTTCACGACTTCCCCCCCTGGCTCTTTCACGT
CCTCTACCCCGGCGGCCTCCACTACCTCCTCGACCCCGGCCTCCACTACCTCCTCGACCCCGGCCTCCAC
TGCCTCCTCGACCCCGGCCTCCACCTCCTGCTCCTGCCCCTCCTGCTCCTGCCCCTCCTCCTGCTCCTGC
CCCTCCTGCCCCTCCTGCTCCTGCCCCTCCTGCCCCTCCTGCTCCTGCCCCTCCTGCCCCTCCTGCTCCT
GCCCCTCCTGCCCCTCCTCCTGCTCCTGCCCCTCCTGCCCCTCCTCCTGCTCCTGCCCCTCCTGCCCCTC
CTGCTCCTGCCCCTCCTGCCCCTCCTGCTCCTGCCCCTCCTGCCCCTCCTGCTCCTGCCCCTCCTGCTCC
TGCCCCTCCTGCTCCTGCCCCTCCTGCTCCTGCCCCTCCTGCCCCTCCTGCCCCTCCTCCTGCTCCTGCC
CCTCCTGCTCCTGCCCCTCCTGCCCCTCCTGCCCCTCCTGCTCCTGCCCCTCCTCCTGCTCCTGCCCCTC
CTGCCCCTCCTGCCCCTCCTCCTGCTCCTGCCCCTCCTGCCCCTCCTCCTGCTCCTGCCCCTCCTCCTGC
TCCTGCCCCTCCTGCCCCTCCTGCCCCTCCTCCTGCTCCTGCCCCTCCTGCCCCTCCTCCTGCTCCTGCC
CCTCCTCCTGCTCCTGCCCCTCCTGCCCCTCCTGCCCCTCCTCCTGCTCCTGCCCCTCCTCCTGCTCCTG
CCCCTCCTGCCCCTCCTGCCCCTCCTGCCCCTCCTCCTGCTCCTGCCCCTCCTCCTGCTCCTGCCCCTCC
TGCTCCTGCCCCTCCCGCTCCTGCTCCTGCTCCTGTTCCACCGTGGGTCCCTTTGCAGCCAATGCAACTT
GGACGTTTTTGGGGTCTCCGGACACCATCTCTATGTCTTGGCCCTGATCCTGAGCCGCCCGGGGCTCCTG
GTCTTCCGCCTCCTCGTCCTCGTCCTCTTCCCCGTCCTCGTCCATGGTTATCACCCCCTCTTCTTTGAGG
TCCACTGCCGCCGGAGCCTTCTGGTCCAGATGTGTCTCCCTTCTCTCCTAGGCCATTTCCAGGTCCTGTA
CCTGGCCCCTCGTCAGACATGATTCACACTAAAAGAGATCAATAGACATCTTTATTAGACGACGCTCAGT
GAATACAGGGAGTGCAGACTCCTGCCCCCTCCAACAGCCCCCCCACCCTCATCCCCTTCATGGTCGCTGT
CAGACAGATCCAGGTCTGAAAATTCCCCATCCTCCGAACCATCCTCGTCCTCATCACCAATTACTCGCAG
CCCGGAAAACTCCCGCTGAACATCCTCAAGATTTGCGTCCTGAGCCTCAAGCCAGGCCTCAAATTCCTCG
TCCCCCTTTTTGCTGGACGGTAGGGATGGGGATTCTCGGGACCCCTCCTCTTCCTCTTCAAGGTCACCAG
ACAGAGATGCTACTGGGGCAACGGAAGAAAAGCTGGGTGCGGCCTGTGAGGATCAGCTTATCGATGATAA
GCTGTCAAACATGAGAATTCTTGAAGACGAAAGGGCCTCGTGATACGCCTATTTTTATAGGTTAATGTCA
TGATAATAATGGTTTCTTAGACGTCAGGTGGCACTTTTCGGGGAAATGTGCGCGGAACCCCTATTTGTTT
ATTTTTCTAAATACATTCAAATATGTATCCGCTCATGAGACAATAACCCTGATAAATGCTTCAATAATAT
TGAAAAAGGAAGAGTATGAGTATTCAACATTTCCGTGTCGCCCTTATTCCCTTTTTTGCGGCATTTTGCC
TTCCTGTTTTTGCTCACCCAGAAACGCTGGTGAAAGTAAAAGATGCTGAAGATCAGTTGGGTGCACGAGT
GGGTTACATCGAACTGGATCTCAACAGCGGTAAGATCCTTGAGAGTTTTCGCCCCGAAGAACGTTTTCCA
ATGATGAGCACTTTTAAAGTTCTGCTATGTGGCGCGGTATTATCCCGTGTTGACGCCGGGCAAGAGCAAC
TCGGTCGCCGCATACACTATTCTCAGAATGACTTGGTTGAGTACTCACCAGTCACAGAAAAGCATCTTAC
GGATGGCATGACAGTAAGAGAATTATGCAGTGCTGCCATAACCATGAGTGATAACACTGCGGCCAACTTA
CTTCTGACAACGATCGGAGGACCGAAGGAGCTAACCGCTTTTTTGCACAACATGGGGGATCATGTAACTC
GCCTTGATCGTTGGGAACCGGAGCTGAATGAAGCCATACCAAACGACGAGCGTGACACCACGATGCCTGC
AGCAATGGCAACAACGTTGCGCAAACTATTAACTGGCGAACTACTTACTCTAGCTTCCCGGCAACAATTA
ATAGACTGGATGGAGGCGGATAAAGTTGCAGGACCACTTCTGCGCTCGGCCCTTCCGGCTGGCTGGTTTA
TTGCTGATAAATCTGGAGCCGGTGAGCGTGGGTCTCGCGGTATCATTGCAGCACTGGGGCCAGATGGTAA
GCCCTCCCGTATCGTAGTTATCTACACGACGGGGAGTCAGGCAACTATGGATGAACGAAATAGACAGATC
GCTGAGATAGGTGCCTCACTGATTAAGCATTGGTAACTGTCAGACCAAGTTTACTCATATATACTTTAGA
TTGATTTAAAACTTCATTTTTAATTTAAAAGGATCTAGGTGAAGATCCTTTTTGATAATCTCATGACCAA
AATCCCTTAACGTGAGTTTTCGTTCCACTGAGCGTCAGACCCCGTAGAAAAGATCAAAGGATCTTCTTGA
GATCCTTTTTTTCTGCGCGTAATCTGCTGCTTGCAAACAAAAAAACCACCGCTACCAGCGGTGGTTTGTT
TGCCGGATCAAGAGCTACCAACTCTTTTTCCGAAGGTAACTGGCTTCAGCAGAGCGCAGATACCAAATAC
TGTCCTTCTAGTGTAGCCGTAGTTAGGCCACCACTTCAAGAACTCTGTAGCACCGCCTACATACCTCGCT
CTGCTAATCCTGTTACCAGTGGCTGCTGCCAGTGGCGATAAGTCGTGTCTTACCGGGTTGGACTCAAGAC
GATAGTTACCGGATAAGGCGCAGCGGTCGGGCTGAACGGGGGGTTCGTGCACACAGCCCAGCTTGGAGCG
AACGACCTACACCGAACTGAGATACCTACAGCGTGAGCTATGAGAAAGCGCCACGCTTCCCGAAGGGAGA
AAGGCGGACAGGTATCCGGTAAGCGGCAGGGTCGGAACAGGAGAGCGCACGAGGGAGCTTCCAGGGGGAA
ACGCCTGGTATCTTTATAGTCCTGTCGGGTTTCGCCACCTCTGACTTGAGCGTCGATTTTTGTGATGCTC
GTCAGGGGGGCGGAGCCTATGGAAAAACGCCAGCAACGCGGCCTTTTTACGGTTCCTGGCCTTTTGCTGG
CCTTGAAGCTGTCCCTGATGGTCGTCATCTACCTGCCTGGACAGCATGGCCTGCAACGCGGGCATCCCGA
TGCCGCCGGAAGCGAGAAGAATCATAATGGGGAAGGCCATCCAGCCTCGCGTCGCGAACGCCAGCAAGAC
GTAGCCCAGCGCGTCGGCCCCGAGATGCGCCGCGTGCGGCTGCTGGAGATGGCGGACGCGATGGATATGT
TCTGCCAAGGGTTGGTTTGCGCATTCACAGTTCTCCGCAAGAATTGATTGGCTCCAATTCTTGGAGTGGT
GAATCCGTTAGCGAGGTGCCGCCCTGCTTCATCCCCGTGGCCCGTTGCTCGCGTTTGCTGGCGGTGTCCC
CGGAAGAAATATATTTGCATGTCTTTAGTTCTATGATGACACAAACCCCGCCCAGCGTCTTGTCATTGGC
GAATTCGAACACGCAGATGCAGTCGGGGCGGCGCGGTCCGAGGTCCACTTCGCATATTAAGGTGACGCGT
GTGGCCTCGAACACCGAGCGACCCTGCAGCGACCCGCTTAACAGCGTCAACAGCGTGCCGCAGATCCCGG
GGGGCAATGAGATATGAAAAAGCCTGAACTCACCGCGACGTCTGTCGAGAAGTTTCTGATCGAAAAGTTC
GACAGCGTCTCCGACCTGATGCAGCTCTCGGAGGGCGAAGAATCTCGTGCTTTCAGCTTCGATGTAGGAG
GGCGTGGATATGTCCTGCGGGTAAATAGCTGCGCCGATGGTTTCTACAAAGATCGTTATGTTTATCGGCA
CTTTGCATCGGCCGCGCTCCCGATTCCGGAAGTGCTTGACATTGGGGAATTCAGCGAGAGCCTGACCTAT
TGCATCTCCCGCCGTGCACAGGGTGTCACGTTGCAAGACCTGCCTGAAACCGAACTGCCCGCTGTTCTGC
AGCCGGTCGCGGAGGCCATGGATGCGATCGCTGCGGCCGATCTTAGCCAGACGAGCGGGTTCGGCCCATT
CGGACCGCAAGGAATCGGTCAATACACTACATGGCGTGATTTCATATGCGCGATTGCTGATCCCCATGTG
TATCACTGGCAAACTGTGATGGACGACACCGTCAGTGCGTCCGTCGCGCAGGCTCTCGATGAGCTGATGC
TTTGGGCCGAGGACTGCCCCGAAGTCCGGCACCTCGTGCACGCGGATTTCGGCTCCAACAATGTCCTGAC
GGACAATGGCCGCATAACAGCGGTCATTGACTGGAGCGAGGCGATGTTCGGGGATTCCCAATACGAGGTC
GCCAACATCTTCTTCTGGAGGCCGTGGTTGGCTTGTATGGAGCAGCAGACGCGCTACTTCGAGCGGAGGC
ATCCGGAGCTTGCAGGATCGCCGCGGCTCCGGGCGTATATGCTCCGCATTGGTCTTGACCAACTCTATCA
GAGCTTGGTTGACGGCAATTTCGATGATGCAGCTTGGGCGCAGGGTCGATGCGACGCAATCGTCCGATCC
GGAGCCGGGACTGTCGGGCGTACACAAATCGCCCGCAGAAGCGCGGCCGTCTGGACCGATGGCTGTGTAG
AAGTACTCGCCGATAGTGGAAACCGACGCCCCAGCACTCGTCCGGATCGGGAGATGGGGGAGGCTAACTG
AAACACGGAAGGAGACAATACCGGAAGGAACCCGCGCTATGACGGCAATAAAAAGACAGAATAAAACGCA
CGGGTGTTGGGTCGTTTGTTCATAAACGCGGGGTTCGGTCCCAGGGCTGGCACTCTGTCGATACCCCACC
GAGACCCCATTGGGGCCAATACGCCCGCGTTTCTTCCTTTTCCCCACCCCACCCCCCAAGTTCGGGTGAA
GGCCCAGGGCTCGCAGCCAACGTCGGGGCGGCAGGCCCTGCCATAGCCACTGGCCCCGTGGGTTAGGGAC
GGGGTCCCCCATGGGGAATGGTTTATGGTTCGTGGGGGTTATTATTTTGGGCGTTGCGTGGGGTCAGGTC
CACGACTGGACTGAGCAGACAGACCCATGGTTTTTGGATGGCCTGGGCATGGACCGCATGTACTGGCGCG
ACACGAACACCGGGCGTCTGTGGCTGCCAAACACCCCCGACCCCCAAAAACCACCGCGCGGATTTCTGGC
GTGCCAAGCTAGTCGACCAATTCTCATGTTTGACAGCTTATCATCGCAGATCCGGGCAACGTTGTTGCCA
TTGCTGCAGGCGCAGAACTGGTAGGTATGGAAGATCTATACATTGAATCAATATTGGCAATTAGCCATAT
TAGTCATTGGTTATATAGCATAAATCAATATTGGCTATTGGCCATTGCATACGTTGTATCTATATCATAA
TATGTACATTTATATTGGCTCATGTCCAATATGACCGCCATGTTGACATTGATTATTGACTAGTTATTAA
TAGTAATCAATTACGGGGTCATTAGTTCATAGCCCATATATGGAGTTCCGCGTTACATAACTTACGGTAA
ATGGCCCGCCTGGCTGACCGCCCAACGACCCCCGCCCATTGACGTCAATAATGACGTATGTTCCCATAGT
AACGCCAATAGGGACTTTCCATTGACGTCAATGGGTGGAGTATTTACGGTAAACTGCCCACTTGGCAGTA
CATCAAGTGTATCATATGCCAAGTCCGCCCCCTATTGACGTCAATGACGGTAAATGGCCCGCCTGGCATT
ATGCCCAGTACATGACCTTACGGGACTTTCCTACTTGGCAGTACATCTACGTATTAGTCATCGCTATTAC
CATGGTGATGCGGTTTTGGCAGTACACCAATGGGCGTGGATAGCGGTTTGACTCACGGGGATTTCCAAGT
CTCCACCCCATTGACGTCAATGGGAGTTTGTTTTGGCACCAAAATCAACGGGACTTTCCAAAATGTCGTA
ATAACCCCGCCCCGTTGACGCAAATGGGCGGTAGGCGTGTACGGTGGGAGGTCTATATAAGCAGAGCTCG
TTTAGTGAACCGTCAGATCTCTAGAAGCTGGGTACCAGCT
