LOCUS       Exported 961 bp ds-DNA linear SYN 20-MAY-2021
DEFINITION  Mammalian expression plasmid for human ACE2 with an N-terminal
            (extracellular) c-myc tag.
ACCESSION   .
VERSION     .
KEYWORDS    pCEP4-myc-ACE2
SOURCE      synthetic DNA construct
  ORGANISM  synthetic DNA construct
REFERENCE   1 (bases 1 to 961)
  AUTHORS   Chan KK, Dorosky D, Sharma P, Abbasi SA, Dye JM, Kranz DM, Herbert
            AS, Procko E
  TITLE     Engineering human ACE2 to optimize binding to the spike protein of
            SARS coronavirus 2.
  JOURNAL   Science. 2020 Sep 4;369(6508):1261-1265. doi:
            10.1126/science.abc0870. Epub 2020 Aug 4.
  PUBMED    32753553
REFERENCE   2 (bases 1 to 961)
  AUTHORS   .
  TITLE     Direct Submission
  JOURNAL   Exported May 20, 2021 from SnapGene Server 1.1.58
            http://www.snapgene.com
FEATURES             Location/Qualifiers
     source          1..961
                     /organism="synthetic DNA construct"
                     /mol_type="other DNA"
     primer_bind     5..29
                     /label=LNCX
                     /note="Human CMV promoter, forward primer"
     CDS             111..140
                     /codon_start=1
                     /product="Myc (human c-Myc proto-oncogene) epitope tag"
                     /label=Myc
                     /translation="EQKLISEEDL"
ORIGIN
        1 gcagagctcg tttagtgaac cgtcagatct ctagaagctg ggtaccagct gctagcgcca
       61 ccatgaagac catcatcgcc ctgagctaca tcttctgcct ggtgttcgcc gagcaaaagc
      121 tgatctcaga ggaggacctg ggcagccctg gcggtgcctc caccattgag gaacaggcca
      181 agacattttt ggacaagttt aaccacgaag ccgaagacct gttctatcaa agttcacttg
      241 cttcttggaa ttataacacc aatattactg aagagaatgt ccaaaacatg aataatgctg
      301 gggacaaatg gtctgccttt ttaaaggaac agtccacact tgcccaaatg tatccactac
      361 aagaaattca gaatctcaca gtcaagcttc agctgcaggc tcttcagcaa aatgggtctt
      421 cagtgctctc agaagacaag agcaaacggt tgaacacaat tctaaataca atgagcacca
      481 tctacagtac tggaaaagtt tgtaacccag ataatccaca agaatgctta ttacttgaac
      541 caggtttgaa tgaaataatg gcaaacagtt tagactacaa tgagaggctc tgggcttggg
      601 aaagctggag atctgaggtc ggcaagcagc tgaggccatt atatgaagag tatgtggtct
      661 tgaaaaatga gatggcaaga gcaaatcatt atgaggacta tggggattat tggagaggag
      721 actatgaagt aaatggggta gatggctatg actacagccg cggccagttg attgaagatg
      781 tggaacatac ctttgaagag attaaaccat tatatgaaca tcttcatgcc tatgtgaggg
      841 caaagttgat gaatgcctat ccttcctata tcagtccaat tggatgcctc cctgctcatt
      901 tgcttggtga tatgtggggt agattttgga caaatctgta ctctttgaca gttccctttg
      961 g
//
