>Addgene plasmid #141185 | pCEP4-myc-ACE2 | addgene partial sequence | sequence record 276431 | EBV-rev 5'-GTGGTTTGTCCAAACTCATC-3'
GGCCTTGCCGGCCTCGAGTTACTAAAAGGAGGTCTGAACATCATCAGTGTTTTGGAATCCTGGATTATTT
TCTCCTTTGCTAATATCGATGGAGGCATAAGGATTTTCTCCACTTCTTGCTTTATTTTTCTTCTTCCGAT
CTCTGATCCCAGTGAAGATCAGGATGACAATGCCAACCACTATCACTCCCATCACAACTCCAAAAACAAT
CAGCCATATGGAAACAGGGGGCTGGTTAGGAGGTCCAAGTGTTGGCTGTATCCCCAGAAACTCTAGGCTG
TTGTCATTCAGACGGAAAGCATCATTGATACGGCTCCGGGACATCCTGATGGCCTTTTCAACTTCAGTTC
TAGGAATGATATCAGACACATTTTTAGGTGCAGTGACAAAGAAATTAAAGGAGATTCTTGGTTTCAAATT
AGCCACTCGCACATCCTCCTCCCCAAAAAGAATCATCTGATTTTTTACTTTTAAAAAGTACTGCCTCATA
GCATATGCAACAGATGATCGGAACAGGTACATTTCATTGTCGTTCCATTCATATGCTTTATCTCCAAGAG
CTGATTTTAGGCTTATCCTCACTTTGATGCTTTGGTCTGCATATGGACTCCAGTCGGTACTCCATCCCAC
AAAAGAATTCTTGTTCTGGTCTTTCAGCCAGGTAAATAAGGGCTCAAAGTAGTTGAGCAGTGGCCTTACA
TTCATGTTCTTTGCTCCTACAACATTTTCCAATGCTAGGGTCCAGGGTTCTGATTTTCCAAGCCTCAGCA
TATTGAACAGTTTCTGTCCAGCTTCTGTAGAGTTTGAGATGTCACATTTGTGCAGAGGGCCTTCATGTTT
AGCTGCTTGACAAAGTGCTTCTTGAAACTGGAATTGGTAAAGGGTCCTTGTGTAATATCGAATGAATGAG
TAATCATTAGAAACATG
