>Addgene plasmid #141185 | pCEP4-myc-ACE2 | addgene partial sequence | sequence record 288057 | Addgene NGS Result
GCCAATGCAACTTGGACGTTTTTGGGGTCTCCGGACACCATCTCTATGTCTTGGCCCTGATCCTGAGCCG
CCCGGGGCTCCTGGTCTTCCGCCTCCTCGTCCTCGTCCTCTTCCCCGTCCTCGTCCATGGTTATCACCCC
CTCTTCTTTGAGGTCCACTGCCGCCGGAGCCTTCTGGTCCAGATGTGTCTCCCTTCTCTCCTAGGCCATT
TCCAGGTCCTGTACCTGGCCCCTCGTCAGACATGATTCACACTAAAAGAGATCAATAGACATCTTTATTA
GACGACGCTCAGTGAATACAGGGAGTGCAGACTCCTGCCCCCTCCAACAGCCCCCCCACCCTCATCCCCT
TCATGGTCGCTGTCAGACAGATCCAGGTCTGAAAATTCCCCATCCTCCGAACCATCCTCGTCCTCATCAC
CAATTACTCGCAGCCCGGAAAACTCCCGCTGAACATCCTCAAGATTTGCGTCCTGAGCCTCAAGCCAGGC
CTCAAATTCCTCGTCCCCCTTTTTGCTGGACGGTAGGGATGGGGATTCTCGGGACCCCTCCTCTTCCTCT
TCAAGGTCACCAGACAGAGATGCTACTGGGGCAACGGAAGAAAAGCTGGGTGCGGCCTGTGAGGATCAGC
TTATCGATGATAAGCTGTCAAACATGAGAATTCTTGAAGACGAAAGGGCCTCGTGATACGCCTATTTTTA
TAGGTTAATGTCATGATAATAATGGTTTCTTAGACGTCAGGTGGCACTTTTCGGGGAAATGTGCGCGGAA
CCCCTATTTGTTTATTTTTCTAAATACATTCAAATATGTATCCGCTCATGAGACAATAACCCTGATAAAT
GCTTCAATAATATTGAAAAAGGAAGAGTATGAGTATTCAACATTTCCGTGTCGCCCTTATTCCCTTTTTT
GCGGCATTTTGCCTTCCTGTTTTTGCTCACCCAGAAACGCTGGTGAAAGTAAAAGATGCTGAAGATCAGT
TGGGTGCACGAGTGGGTTACATCGAACTGGATCTCAACAGCGGTAAGATCCTTGAGAGTTTTCGCCCCGA
AGAACGTTTTCCAATGATGAGCACTTTTAAAGTTCTGCTATGTGGCGCGGTATTATCCCGTGTTGACGCC
GGGCAAGAGCAACTCGGTCGCCGCATACACTATTCTCAGAATGACTTGGTTGAGTACTCACCAGTCACAG
AAAAGCATCTTACGGATGGCATGACAGTAAGAGAATTATGCAGTGCTGCCATAACCATGAGTGATAACAC
TGCGGCCAACTTACTTCTGACAACGATCGGAGGACCGAAGGAGCTAACCGCTTTTTTGCACAACATGGGG
GATCATGTAACTCGCCTTGATCGTTGGGAACCGGAGCTGAATGAAGCCATACCAAACGACGAGCGTGACA
CCACGATGCCTGCAGCAATGGCAACAACGTTGCGCAAACTATTAACTGGCGAACTACTTACTCTAGCTTC
CCGGCAACAATTAATAGACTGGATGGAGGCGGATAAAGTTGCAGGACCACTTCTGCGCTCGGCCCTTCCG
GCTGGCTGGTTTATTGCTGATAAATCTGGAGCCGGTGAGCGTGGGTCTCGCGGTATCATTGCAGCACTGG
GGCCAGATGGTAAGCCCTCCCGTATCGTAGTTATCTACACGACGGGGAGTCAGGCAACTATGGATGAACG
AAATAGACAGATCGCTGAGATAGGTGCCTCACTGATTAAGCATTGGTAACTGTCAGACCAAGTTTACTCA
TATATACTTTAGATTGATTTAAAACTTCATTTTTAATTTAAAAGGATCTAGGTGAAGATCCTTTTTGATA
ATCTCATGACCAAAATCCCTTAACGTGAGTTTTCGTTCCACTGAGCGTCAGACCCCGTAGAAAAGATCAA
AGGATCTTCTTGAGATCCTTTTTTTCTGCGCGTAATCTGCTGCTTGCAAACAAAAAAACCACCGCTACCA
GCGGTGGTTTGTTTGCCGGATCAAGAGCTACCAACTCTTTTTCCGAAGGTAACTGGCTTCAGCAGAGCGC
AGATACCAAATACTGTCCTTCTAGTGTAGCCGTAGTTAGGCCACCACTTCAAGAACTCTGTAGCACCGCC
TACATACCTCGCTCTGCTAATCCTGTTACCAGTGGCTGCTGCCAGTGGCGATAAGTCGTGTCTTACCGGG
TTGGACTCAAGACGATAGTTACCGGATAAGGCGCAGCGGTCGGGCTGAACGGGGGGTTCGTGCACACAGC
CCAGCTTGGAGCGAACGACCTACACCGAACTGAGATACCTACAGCGTGAGCTATGAGAAAGCGCCACGCT
TCCCGAAGGGAGAAAGGCGGACAGGTATCCGGTAAGCGGCAGGGTCGGAACAGGAGAGCGCACGAGGGAG
CTTCCAGGGGGAAACGCCTGGTATCTTTATAGTCCTGTCGGGTTTCGCCACCTCTGACTTGAGCGTCGAT
TTTTGTGATGCTCGTCAGGGGGGCGGAGCCTATGGAAAAACGCCAGCAACGCGGCCTTTTTACGGTTCCT
GGCCTTTTGCTGGCCTTGAAGCTGTCCCTGATGGTCGTCATCTACCTGCCTGGACAGCATGGCCTGCAAC
GCGGGCATCCCGATGCCGCCGGAAGCGAGAAGAATCATAATGGGGAAGGCCATCCAGCCTCGCGTCGCGA
ACGCCAGCAAGACGTAGCCCAGCGCGTCGGCCCCGAGATGCGCCGCGTGCGGCTGCTGGAGATGGCGGAC
GCGATGGATATGTTCTGCCAAGGGTTGGTTTGCGCATTCACAGTTCTCCGCAAGAATTGATTGGCTCCAA
TTCTTGGAGTGGTGAATCCGTTAGCGAGGTGCCGCCCTGCTTCATCCCCGTGGCCCGTTGCTCGCGTTTG
CTGGCGGTGTCCCCGGAAGAAATATATTTGCATGTCTTTAGTTCTATGATGACACAAACCCCGCCCAGCG
TCTTGTCATTGGCGAATTCGAACACGCAGATGCAGTCGGGGCGGCGCGGTCCGAGGTCCACTTCGCATAT
TAAGGTGACGCGTGTGGCCTCGAACACCGAGCGACCCTGCAGCGACCCGCTTAACAGCGTCAACAGCGTG
CCGCAGATCCCGGGGGGCAATGAGATATGAAAAAGCCTGAACTCACCGCGACGTCTGTCGAGAAGTTTCT
GATCGAAAAGTTCGACAGCGTCTCCGACCTGATGCAGCTCTCGGAGGGCGAAGAATCTCGTGCTTTCAGC
TTCGATGTAGGAGGGCGTGGATATGTCCTGCGGGTAAATAGCTGCGCCGATGGTTTCTACAAAGATCGTT
ATGTTTATCGGCACTTTGCATCGGCCGCGCTCCCGATTCCGGAAGTGCTTGACATTGGGGAATTCAGCGA
GAGCCTGACCTATTGCATCTCCCGCCGTGCACAGGGTGTCACGTTGCAAGACCTGCCTGAAACCGAACTG
CCCGCTGTTCTGCAGCCGGTCGCGGAGGCCATGGATGCGATCGCTGCGGCCGATCTTAGCCAGACGAGCG
GGTTCGGCCCATTCGGACCGCAAGGAATCGGTCAATACACTACATGGCGTGATTTCATATGCGCGATTGC
TGATCCCCATGTGTATCACTGGCAAACTGTGATGGACGACACCGTCAGTGCGTCCGTCGCGCAGGCTCTC
GATGAGCTGATGCTTTGGGCCGAGGACTGCCCCGAAGTCCGGCACCTCGTGCACGCGGATTTCGGCTCCA
ACAATGTCCTGACGGACAATGGCCGCATAACAGCGGTCATTGACTGGAGCGAGGCGATGTTCGGGGATTC
CCAATACGAGGTCGCCAACATCTTCTTCTGGAGGCCGTGGTTGGCTTGTATGGAGCAGCAGACGCGCTAC
TTCGAGCGGAGGCATCCGGAGCTTGCAGGATCGCCGCGGCTCCGGGCGTATATGCTCCGCATTGGTCTTG
ACCAACTCTATCAGAGCTTGGTTGACGGCAATTTCGATGATGCAGCTTGGGCGCAGGGTCGATGCGACGC
AATCGTCCGATCCGGAGCCGGGACTGTCGGGCGTACACAAATCGCCCGCAGAAGCGCGGCCGTCTGGACC
GATGGCTGTGTAGAAGTACTCGCCGATAGTGGAAACCGACGCCCCAGCACTCGTCCGGATCGGGAGATGG
GGGAGGCTAACTGAAACACGGAAGGAGACAATACCGGAAGGAACCCGCGCTATGACGGCAATAAAAAGAC
AGAATAAAACGCACGGGTGTTGGGTCGTTTGTTCATAAACGCGGGGTTCGGTCCCAGGGCTGGCACTCTG
TCGATACCCCACCGAGACCCCATTGGGGCCAATACGCCCGCGTTTCTTCCTTTTCCCCACCCCACCCCCC
AAGTTCGGGTGAAGGCCCAGGGCTCGCAGCCAACGTCGGGGCGGCAGGCCCTGCCATAGCCACTGGCCCC
GTGGGTTAGGGACGGGGTCCCCCATGGGGAATGGTTTATGGTTCGTGGGGGTTATTATTTTGGGCGTTGC
GTGGGGTCAGGTCCACGACTGGACTGAGCAGACAGACCCATGGTTTTTGGATGGCCTGGGCATGGACCGC
ATGTACTGGCGCGACACGAACACCGGGCGTCTGTGGCTGCCAAACACCCCCGACCCCCAAAAACCACCGC
GCGGATTTCTGGCGTGCCAAGCTAGTCGACCAATTCTCATGTTTGACAGCTTATCATCGCAGATCCGGGC
AACGTTGTTGCCATTGCTGCAGGCGCAGAACTGGTAGGTATGGAAGATCTATACATTGAATCAATATTGG
CAATTAGCCATATTAGTCATTGGTTATATAGCATAAATCAATATTGGCTATTGGCCATTGCATACGTTGT
ATCTATATCATAATATGTACATTTATATTGGCTCATGTCCAATATGACCGCCATGTTGACATTGATTATT
GACTAGTTATTAATAGTAATCAATTACGGGGTCATTAGTTCATAGCCCATATATGGAGTTCCGCGTTACA
TAACTTACGGTAAATGGCCCGCCTGGCTGACCGCCCAACGACCCCCGCCCATTGACGTCAATAATGACGT
ATGTTCCCATAGTAACGCCAATAGGGACTTTCCATTGACGTCAATGGGTGGAGTATTTACGGTAAACTGC
CCACTTGGCAGTACATCAAGTGTATCATATGCCAAGTCCGCCCCCTATTGACGTCAATGACGGTAAATGG
CCCGCCTGGCATTATGCCCAGTACATGACCTTACGGGACTTTCCTACTTGGCAGTACATCTACGTATTAG
TCATCGCTATTACCATGGTGATGCGGTTTTGGCAGTACACCAATGGGCGTGGATAGCGGTTTGACTCACG
GGGATTTCCAAGTCTCCACCCCATTGACGTCAATGGGAGTTTGTTTTGGCACCAAAATCAACGGGACTTT
CCAAAATGTCGTAATAACCCCGCCCCGTTGACGCAAATGGGCGGTAGGCGTGTACGGTGGGAGGTCTATA
TAAGCAGAGCTCGTTTAGTGAACCGTCAGATCTCTAGAAGCTGGGTACCAGCTGCTAGCGCCACCATGAA
GACCATCATCGCCCTGAGCTACATCTTCTGCCTGGTGTTCGCCGAGCAAAAGCTGATCTCAGAGGAGGAC
CTGGGCAGCCCTGGCGGTGCCTCCACCATTGAGGAACAGGCCAAGACATTTTTGGACAAGTTTAACCACG
AAGCCGAAGACCTGTTCTATCAAAGTTCACTTGCTTCTTGGAATTATAACACCAATATTACTGAAGAGAA
TGTCCAAAACATGAATAATGCTGGGGACAAATGGTCTGCCTTTTTAAAGGAACAGTCCACACTTGCCCAA
ATGTATCCACTACAAGAAATTCAGAATCTCACAGTCAAGCTTCAGCTGCAGGCTCTTCAGCAAAATGGGT
CTTCAGTGCTCTCAGAAGACAAGAGCAAACGGTTGAACACAATTCTAAATACAATGAGCACCATCTACAG
TACTGGAAAAGTTTGTAACCCAGATAATCCACAAGAATGCTTATTACTTGAACCAGGTTTGAATGAAATA
ATGGCAAACAGTTTAGACTACAATGAGAGGCTCTGGGCTTGGGAAAGCTGGAGATCTGAGGTCGGCAAGC
AGCTGAGGCCATTATATGAAGAGTATGTGGTCTTGAAAAATGAGATGGCAAGAGCAAATCATTATGAGGA
CTATGGGGATTATTGGAGAGGAGACTATGAAGTAAATGGGGTAGATGGCTATGACTACAGCCGCGGCCAG
TTGATTGAAGATGTGGAACATACCTTTGAAGAGATTAAACCATTATATGAACATCTTCATGCCTATGTGA
GGGCAAAGTTGATGAATGCCTATCCTTCCTATATCAGTCCAATTGGATGCCTCCCTGCTCATTTGCTTGG
TGATATGTGGGGTAGATTTTGGACAAATCTGTACTCTTTGACAGTTCCCTTTGGACAGAAACCAAACATA
GATGTTACTGATGCAATGGTGGACCAGGCCTGGGATGCACAGAGAATATTCAAGGAGGCCGAGAAGTTCT
TTGTATCTGTTGGTCTTCCTAATATGACTCAAGGATTCTGGGAAAATTCCATGCTAACGGACCCAGGAAA
TGTTCAGAAAGCAGTCTGCCATCCCACAGCTTGGGACCTGGGGAAGGGCGACTTCAGGATCCTTATGTGC
ACAAAGGTGACAATGGACGACTTCCTGACAGCTCATCATGAGATGGGGCATATCCAGTATGATATGGCAT
ATGCTGCACAACCTTTTCTGCTAAGAAATGGAGCTAATGAAGGATTCCATGAAGCTGTTGGGGAAATCAT
GTCACTTTCTGCAGCCACACCTAAGCATTTAAAATCCATTGGTCTTCTGTCACCCGATTTTCAAGAAGAC
AATGAAACAGAAATAAACTTCCTGCTCAAACAAGCACTCACGATTGTTGGGACTCTGCCATTTACTTACA
TGTTAGAGAAGTGGAGGTGGATGGTCTTTAAAGGGGAAATTCCCAAAGACCAGTGGATGAAAAAGTGGTG
GGAGATGAAGCGAGAGATAGTTGGGGTGGTGGAACCTGTGCCCCATGATGAAACATACTGTGACCCCGCA
TCTCTGTTCCATGTTTCTAATGATTACTCATTCATTCGATATTACACAAGGACCCTTTACCAATTCCAGT
TTCAAGAAGCACTTTGTCAAGCAGCTAAACATGAAGGCCCTCTGCACAAATGTGACATCTCAAACTCTAC
AGAAGCTGGACAGAAACTGTTCAATATGCTGAGGCTTGGAAAATCAGAACCCTGGACCCTAGCATTGGAA
AATGTTGTAGGAGCAAAGAACATGAATGTAAGGCCACTGCTCAACTACTTTGAGCCCTTATTTACCTGGC
TGAAAGACCAGAACAAGAATTCTTTTGTGGGATGGAGTACCGACTGGAGTCCATATGCAGACCAAAGCAT
CAAAGTGAGGATAAGCCTAAAATCAGCTCTTGGAGATAAAGCATATGAATGGAACGACAATGAAATGTAC
CTGTTCCGATCATCTGTTGCATATGCTATGAGGCAGTACTTTTTAAAAGTAAAAAATCAGATGATTCTTT
TTGGGGAGGAGGATGTGCGAGTGGCTAATTTGAAACCAAGAATCTCCTTTAATTTCTTTGTCACTGCACC
TAAAAATGTGTCTGATATCATTCCTAGAACTGAAGTTGAAAAGGCCATCAGGATGTCCCGGAGCCGTATC
AATGATGCTTTCCGTCTGAATGACAACAGCCTAGAGTTTCTGGGGATACAGCCAACACTTGGACCTCCTA
ACCAGCCCCCTGTTTCCATATGGCTGATTGTTTTTGGAGTTGTGATGGGAGTGATAGTGGTTGGCATTGT
CATCCTGATCTTCACTGGGATCAGAGATCGGAAGAAGAAAAATAAAGCAAGAAGTGGAGAAAATCCTTAT
GCCTCCATCGATATTAGCAAAGGAGAAAATAATCCAGGATTCCAAAACACTGATGATGTTCAGACCTCCT
TTTAGTAACTCGAGGCCGGCAAGGCCGGATCCAGACATGATAAGATACATTGATGAGTTTGGACAAACCA
CAACTAGAATGCAGTGAAAAAAATGCTTTATTTGTGAAATTTGTGATGCTATTGCTTTATTTGTAACCAT
TATAAGCTGCAATAAACAAGTTAACAACAACAATTGCATTCATTTTATGTTTCAGGTTCAGGGGGAGGTG
TGGGAGGTTTTTTAAAGCAAGTAAAACCTCTACAAATGTGGTATGGCTGATTATGATCCGGCTGCCTCGC
GCGTTTCGGTGATGACGGTGAAAACCTCTGACACATGCAGCTCCCGGAGACGGTCACAGCTTGTCTGTAA
GCGGATGCCGGGAGCAGACAAGCCCGTCAGGGCGCGTCAGCGGGTGTTGGCGGGTGTCGGGGCGCAGCCA
TGAGGTCGACTCTAGAGGATCGATCCCCGCCCCGGACGAACTAAACCTGACTACGACATCTCTGCCCCTT
CTTCGCGGGGCAGTGCATGTAATCCCTTCAGTTGGTTGGTACAACTTGCCAACTGGGCCCTGTTCCACAT
GTGACACGGGGGGGGACCAAACACAAAGGGGTTCTCTGACTGTAGTTGACATCCTTATAAATGGATGTGC
ACATTTGCCAACACTGAGTGGCTTTCATCCTGGAGCAGACTTTGCAGTCTGTGGACTGCAACACAACATT
GCCTTTATGTGTAACTCTTGGCTGAAGCTCTTACACCAATGCTGGGGGACATGTACCTCCCAGGGGCCCA
GGAAGACTACGGGAGGCTACACCAACGTCAATCAGAGGGGCCTGTGTAGCTACCGATAAGCGGACCCTCA
AGAGGGCATTAGCAATAGTGTTTATAAGGCCCCCTTGTTAACCCTAAACGGGTAGCATATGCTTCCCGGG
TAGTAGTATATACTATCCAGACTAACCCTAATTCAATAGCATATGTTACCCAACGGGAAGCATATGCTAT
CGAATTAGGGTTAGTAAAAGGGTCCTAAGGAACAGCGATATCTCCCACCCCATGAGCTGTCACGGTTTTA
TTTACATGGGGTCAGGATTCCACGAGGGTAGTGAACCATTTTAGTCACAAGGGCAGTGGCTGAAGATCAA
GGAGCGGGCAGTGAACTCTCCTGAATCTTCGCCTGCTTCTTCATTCTCCTTCGTTTAGCTAATAGAATAA
CTGCTGAGTTGTGAACAGTAAGGTGTATGTGAGGTGCTCGAAAACAAGGTTTCAGGTGACGCCCCCAGAA
TAAAATTTGGACGGGGGGTTCAGTGGTGGCATTGTGCTATGACACCAATATAACCCTCACAAACCCCTTG
GGCAATAAATACTAGTGTAGGAATGAAACATTCTGAATATCTTTAACAATAGAAATCCATGGGGTGGGGA
CAAGCCGTAAAGACTGGATGTCCATCTCACACGAATTTATGGCTATGGGCAACACATAATCCTAGTGCAA
TATGATACTGGGGTTATTAAGATGTGTCCCAGGCAGGGACCAAGACAGGTGAACCATGTTGTTACACTCT
ATTTGTAACAAGGGGAAAGAGAGTGGACGCCGACAGCAGCGGACTCCACTGGTTGTCTCTAACACCCCCG
AAAATTAAACGGGGCTCCACGCCAATGGGGCCCATAAACAAAGACAAGTGGCCACTCTTTTTTTTGAAAT
TGTGGAGTGGGGGCACGCGTCAGCCCCCACACGCCGCCCTGCGGTTTTGGACTGTAAAATAAGGGTGTAA
TAACTTGGCTGATTGTAACCCCGCTAACCACTGCGGTCAAACCACTTGCCCACAAAACCACTAATGGCAC
CCCGGGGAATACCTGCATAAGTAGGTGGGCGGGCCAAGATAGGGGCGCGATTGCTGCGATCTGGAGGACA
AATTACACACACTTGCGCCTGAGCGCCAAGCACAGGGTTGTTGGTCCTCATATTCACGAGGTCGCTGAGA
GCACGGTGGGCTAATGTTGCCATGGGTAGCATATACTACCCAAATATCTGGATAGCATATGCTATCCTAA
TCTATATCTGGGTAGCATAGGCTATCCTAATCTATATCTGGGTAGCATATGCTATCCTAATCTATATCTG
GGTAGTATATGCTATCCTAATTTATATCTGGGTAGCATAGGCTATCCTAATCTATATCTGGGTAGCATAT
GCTATCCTAATCTATATCTGGGTAGTATATGCTATCCTAATCTGTATCCGGGTAGCATATGCTATCCTAA
TAGAGATTAGGGTAGTATATGCTATCCTAATTTATATCTGGGTAGCATATACTACCCAAATATCTGGATA
GCATATGCTATCCTAATCTATATCTGGGTAGCATATGCTATCCTAATCTATATCTGGGTAGCATAGGCTA
TCCTAATCTATATCTGGGTAGCATATGCTATCCTAATCTATATCTGGGTAGTATATGCTATCCTAATTTA
TATCTGGGTAGCATAGGCTATCCTAATCTATATCTGGGTAGCATATGCTATCCTAATCTATATCTGGGTA
GTATATGCTATCCTAATCTGTATCCGGGTAGCATATGCTATCCTCATGCATATACAGTCAGCATATGATA
CCCAGTAGTAGAGTGGGAGTGCTATCCTTTGCATATGCCGCCACCTCCCAAGGGGGCGTGAATTTTCGCT
GCTTGTCCTTTTCCTGCTGGTTGCTCCCATTCTTAGGTGAATTTAAGGAGGCCAGGCTAAAGCCGTCGCA
TGTCTGATTGCTCACCAGGTAAATGTCGCTAATGTTTTCCAACGCGAGAAGGTGTTGAGCGCGGAGCTGA
GTGACGTGACAACATGGGTATGCCCAATTGCCCCATGTTGGGAGGACGAAAATGGTGACAAGACAGATGG
CCAGAAATACACCAACAGCACGCATGATGTCTACTGGGGATTTATTCTTTAGTGCGGGGGAATACACGGC
TTTTAATACGATTGAGGGCGTCTCCTAACAAGTTACATCACTCCTGCCCTTCCTCACCCTCATCTCCATC
ACCTCCTTCATCTCCGTCATCTCCGTCATCACCCTCCGCGGCAGCCCCTTCCACCATAGGTGGAAACCAG
GGAGGCAAATCTACTCCATCGTCAAAGCTGCACACAGTCACCCTGATATTGCAGGTAGGAGCGGGCTTTG
TCATAACAAGGTCCTTAATCGCATCCTTCAAAACCTCAGCAAATATATGAGTTTGTAAAAAGACCATGAA
ATAACAGACAATGGACTCCCTTAGCGGGCCAGGTTGTGGGCCGGGTCCAGGGGCCATTCCAAAGGGGAGA
CGACTCAATGGTGTAAGACGACATTGTGGAATAGCAAGGGCAGTTCCTCGCCTTAGGTTGTAAAGGGAGG
TCTTACTACCTCCATATACGAACACACCGGCGACCCAAGTTCCTTCGTCGGTAGTCCTTTCTACGTGACT
CCTAGCCAGGAGAGCTCTTAAACCTTCTGCAATGTTCTCAAATTTCGGGTTGGAACCTCCTTGACCACGA
TGCTTTCCAAACCACCCTCCTTTTTTGCGCCTGCCTCCATCACCCTGACCCCGGGGTCCAGTGCTTGGGC
CTTCTCCTGGGTCATCTGCGGGGCCCTGCTCTATCGCTCCCGGGGGCACGTCAGGCTCACCATCTGGGCC
ACCTTCTTGGTGGTATTCAAAATAATCGGCTTCCCCTACAGGGTGGAAAAATGGCCTTCTACCTGGAGGG
GGCCTGCGCGGTGGAGACCCGGATGATGATGACTGACTACTGGGACTCCTGGGCCTCTTTTCTCCACGTC
CACGACCTCTCCCCCTGGCTCTTTCACGACTTCCCCCCCTGGCTCTTTCACGTCCTCTACCCCGGCGGCC
TCCACTACCTCCTCGACCCCGGCCTCCACTACCTCCTCGACCCCGGCCTCCACTGCCTCCTCGACCCCGG
CCTC
